>Addgene plasmid #193100 | pFastBac1-OsSxph | addgene full sequence | sequence record 394224 | Addgene NGS Result
CTGGCTTCAGGAGATCGGAAGACCTCGGCCGTCGCGGCGCTTGCCGGTGGTGCTGACCCCGGATGAAGTG
GTTCGCATCCTCGGTTTTCTGGAAGGCGAGCATCGTTTGTTCGCCCAGGACTCTAGCTATAGTTCTAGTG
GTTGGCTACGTATACTCCGGAATATTAATAGATCATGGAGATAATTAAAATGATAACCATCTCGCAAATA
AATAAGTATTTTACTGTTTTCGTAACAGTTTTGTAATAAAAAAACCTATAAATATTCCGGATTATTCATA
CCGTCCCACCATCGGATGCGTATGACGCTGCAAGTATTGTTGTGCCTTTGTCTCTTGGTACTCAGTTCAG
CAGCGCCTAATTCAAGAAATGTGAGATGGTGCGTCACCAGTGATACCGAGGAGCAGAAATGTAATGATCT
GGTCACTTCTTGTCATGTGGATGAAATCCTGCTCATCTGTGTTAAAAAATCTTCGAAGGAAGATTGCGTA
CGTGCGATCTCTAACGGTGAAGCTGATGCGATATCTCTGGACTCGAAAGATGTCTACAAGGCTAGCTTGG
ATCCGTTTAACCTCAAACCGATCATGACCGAAGCCTATTCTGAATCCGAACAGACCCCATGCATGCGTCA
TAGACAATCTGTTTTGGGCGGTAAAAAAATGATTATTGGCGCATTTGTTCCGAAATGCGACGAAAAAGGT
AACTATGTCCCCAAACAATGTCACGACTCAACTGGCTTTTGCTGGTGTCTCAATGAAAACGGCGAAGAGA
TTGAGGGAACTAGGACTCCCCCGGGAAATTCAGGTCTTACCTGTGAAAATAAGGCGAATAAGCCCCCTTG
TCTCAAAGAGCGTCAGAAGCTCCTCTCTGCAAAACCCAGTCCCGCAGTATTTGTTCCCGAATGCGATGAG
AAGGGTAACTATCGCCCAGAGCAGTCCCATGTGTATTCCTGGTGCGTCGATGAGTACGGAGAGGAGGTTC
TTGGCTCACGTACGTTCCCTGGTAAGCCCCCCAAGCCATGCGAGGCTTCGGGTGAAACGCCCTGTATTAA
AGAGCGCAACAAGGTTCTCAGCGCCGCTGAACCCCTGCCAGGCGCCTTTGTACCAGATTGTGATGAAAAA
GGTTATTTCTCCCCCCTCCAGTTCCACGGATCGACGGGCCACAGTTGGTGTGTGACCAAAAATGGAGAGG
AAATTAAAGGTACGAGGACAAGGCCGGGTCAAACGCCGCCAACCTGTGATGTACCAGCCCCTGCAACATT
GCACTACGCTGTAGCCGTTGTGAAAAAGAGCTCTAGTTTTCAGCTCGACCAGCTTAAGGGAAAACGCTCG
TGTCATAGCGCTGTAGGTGAGGCTGCGGGATGGGTAGCACCACTTAATGTGCTTCTGAAAAAAAAGTTTC
TCTTGTGGGAGGAACCTGAACAAAAATCGACTGAGAAGGTGGCATCCGAGATATTCAGTGCGTCTTGCGC
AGCAGGCGCCCAAGAAGCGAATCTCTGTGAGCAATGCGCCGGACAAGAAGACAAGTGCACCCGTGGTCCA
GGCGAACCGTATTATGGTGACGAAGGAGCCATAAGATGCCTTAGAGATGATAAAGGTGATGTAGCTTTCG
TAGAGGACACTGCATTGACCGGCCAATACTCGGATAACTTCGAGCTCCTGTGCCCCGACAACACACGCCG
TCCTCTCTCACAGTACAAGATATGTAATTTTGGTTCCGTGCCGAGGCACGCGGTAGTCACCAGATCCACA
GGCGATAAAATGAAGGAAATAACGGAGTACCTGCTCCAGGCGCAAAAGAAAGAATGCAAGTTGTTCAGCA
GCACCCACGGTAAGGACCTCCTGTTTGAAGATACGACGTCTGCGTTGATCGCACTTCCGTCGGGAATGGA
TACTTTCTTGTTTTTGGGCCCTGATTTGTTCAACGGAATGAAGACATTGAATGGTGCCCACCCTCCTAGG
GTAAAACAGAAAATTAGGTGGTGCCCCCAAAATAAAAACGAAAAAAAAAAGTGTGACGACTGGTCGTCCG
TTTCGGGAGGTTCCATAAAGTGCACAGAGCCTTCAAGCGCATTGGAATGCATTAAGATGATCCTCAAGGA
TGAAGCCGATGCTGTTAACTTGGATGCGGAGCACGCGTATACAGCTCTCAAATGCGGATTGCTTCCTTCT
CTTGAAGAGTATAGGAACAAAGATGACTTGATTGTCTGTCAGATCCCAGGCGCAGAATATAGTGAGTTTG
GATCATACAGGATCGTTGCCCTTGTTAAAAAAACAGATAAGGACATAACTTGGAATAATCTCCAGGGTAA
GAAAAGTTGTCATACCCACGTCGGCGATATGATCGGTTGGAACATACCTGTGTATTTGATAAGTAAAAAG
ACTAAGAATTGCGATCTGGGCTCATATTTTTCCCAATCTTGTGCACCGGGCAGCCCCATAGACTCGAACC
TCTGCAAGCTCTGTATTGGCGACCCACAGAACACTGAGGCTAACACAAAGTGCTCGTTGTCAGACAAGGA
GGCTTACTATGGCAATGAGGGTGCCGTTCGTTGCCTTGTCGAAACAGGTGACGTCGCCTTTGTGCCCCAC
ACAGCTGTTTTTGAGAACACTGACGGAAAAAATCCTGCTTTGTGGGCAAAGGACCTTAAATCTACGGACT
TCGAATTGCTTTGCCCCGACGGCTCTAGAGCTCCTGTGTCGGACTATAAGAAGTGTAAGCTGTCAGGCAT
TGCCAACCATGTAACGGTGACAAGGCCGGAAAGCGTGAAAGACGTAGTGAGGATCACTCAGAACCAGGAG
AGTCTGTACGGAAGAACGGGTTCCCAAAAGGACATTTTCCAAATGTTTAGCTCCAGCTACGGTCAAAACC
TTCTGTTCAACGATAGGACCCAGTGTCTTTTTGAATTTGACCGCATGCTGGATAGGGATATAATGGATGA
TTATTTGGGCAAGCCCTTTCACAAACACCTTATGTCAGACAACGATTGCCTCCCTAAAAGTGCCTTGGCC
ACTGCGTGCAGCTTTCACCACTCGAATTCTTTGGAAGTTTTGTTTCAAGGTCCAACTGCTGCCGCCGCTG
TGAGCAAGGGCGAGGAGCTGTTCACCGGGGTGGTGCCCATCCTGGTCGAGCTGGACGGCGACGTAAACGG
CCACAAGTTCAGCGTGTCCGGCGAGGGCGAGGGCGATGCCACCTACGGCAAGCTGACCCTGAAGTTCATC
TGCACCACCGGCAAGCTGCCCGTGCCCTGGCCCACCCTCGTGACCACCCTGACCTACGGCGTGCAGTGCT
TCAGCCGCTACCCCGACCACATGAAGCAGCACGACTTCTTCAAGTCCGCCATGCCCGAAGGCTACGTCCA
GGAGCGCACCATCTTCTTCAAGGACGACGGCAACTACAAGACCCGCGCCGAGGTGAAGTTCGAGGGCGAC
ACCCTGGTGAACCGCATCGAGCTGAAGGGCATCGACTTCAAGGAGGACGGCAACATCCTGGGGCACAAGC
TGGAGTACAACTACAACAGCCACAACGTCTATATCATGGCCGACAAGCAGAAGAACGGCATCAAGGTGAA
CTTCAAGATCCGCCACAACATCGAGGACGGCAGCGTGCAGCTCGCCGACCACTACCAGCAGAACACCCCC
ATCGGCGACGGCCCCGTGCTGCTGCCCGACAACCACTACCTGAGCACCCAGTCCAAGCTGAGCAAAGACC
CCAACGAGAAGCGCGATCACATGGTCCTGCTGGAGTTCGTGACCGCCGCCGGGATCACTCTCGGCATGGA
CGAGCTGTACAAGTCCGGAGGTGGTCACCATCACCATCACCACCATCACCATCACTAATAGAAGCTTGTC
GAGAAGTACTAGAGGATCATAATCAGCCATACCACATTTGTAGAGGTTTTACTTGCTTTAAAAAACCTCC
CACACCTCCCCCTGAACCTGAAACATAAAATGAATGCAATTGTTGTTGTTAACTTGTTTATTGCAGCTTA
TAATGGTTACAAATAAAGCAATAGCATCACAAATTTCACAAATAAAGCATTTTTTTCACTGCATTCTAGT
TGTGGTTTGTCCAAACTCATCAATGTATCTTATCATGTCTGGATCTGATCACTGCTTGAGCCTAGGAGAT
CCGAACCAGATAAGTGAAATCTAGTTCCAAACTATTTTGTCATTTTTAATTTTCGTATTAGCTTACGACG
CTACACCCAGTTCCCATCTATTTTGTCACTCTTCCCTAAATAATCCTTAAAAACTCCATTTCCACCCCTC
CCAGTTCCCAACTATTTTGTCCGCCCACAGCGGGGCATTTTTCTTCCTGTTATGTTTTTAATCAAACATC
CTGCCAACTCCATGTGACAAACCGTCATCTTCGGCTACTTTTTCTCTGTCACAGAATGAAAATTTTTCTG
TCATCTCTTCGTTATTAATGTTTGTAATTGACTGAATATCAACGCTTATTTGCAGCCTGAATGGCGAATG
GG
[124 nt withheld, positions 4483-4606]
C
[91 nt withheld, positions 4608-4698]
A
[49 nt withheld, positions 4700-4748]
CCTTTGACGTTGGAGTCCACGTTCTT
[37 nt withheld, positions 4775-4811]
ACCCTATCTCGGTCTATTCTTTTGATTTATAAGGGATTTTGCCGATTTCGGCCTATTGGTTAAAAAATGA
GCTGATTTAACAAAAATTTAACGCGAATTTTAACAAAATATTAACGCTTACAATTTAGGTGGCACTTTTC
GGGGAAATGTGCGCGGAACCCCTATTTGTTTATTTTTCTAAATACATTCAAATATGTATCCGCTCATGAG
ACAATAACCCTGATAAATGCTTCAATAATATTGAAAAAGGAAGAGTATGAGTATTCAACATTTCCGTGTC
GCCCTTATTCCCTTTTTTGCGGCATTTTGCCTTCCTGTTTTTGCTCACCCAGAAACGCTGGTGAAAGTAA
AAGATGCTGAAGATCAGTTGGGTGCACGAGTGGGTTACATCGAACTGGATCTCAACAGCGGTAAGATCCT
TGAGAGTTTTCGCCCCGAAGAACGTTTTCCAATGATGAGCACTTTTAAAGTTCTGCTATGTGGCGCGGTA
TTATCCCGTATTGACGCCGGGCAAGAGCAACTCGGTCGCCGCATACACTATTCTCAGAATGACTTGGTTG
AGTACTCACCAGTCACAGAAAAGCATCTTACGGATGGCATGACAGTAAGAGAATTATGCAGTGCTGCCAT
AACCATGAGTGATAACACTGCGGCCAACTTACTTCTGACAACGATCGGAGGACCGAAGGAGCTAACCGCT
TTTTTGCACAACATGGGGGATCATGTAACTCGCCTTGATCGTTGGGAACCGGAGCTGAATGAAGCCATAC
CAAACGACGAGCGTGACACCACGATGCCTGTAGCAATGGCAACAACGTTGCGCAAACTATTAACTGGCGA
ACTACTTACTCTAGCTTCCCGGCAACAATTAATAGACTGGATGGAGGCGGATAAAGTTGCAGGACCACTT
CTGCGCTCGGCCCTTCCGGCTGGCTGGTTTATTGCTGATAAATCTGGAGCCGGTGAGCGTGGGTCTCGCG
GTATCATTGCAGCACTGGGGCCAGATGGTAAGCCCTCCCGTATCGTAGTTATCTACACGACGGGGAGTCA
GGCAACTATGGATGAACGAAATAGACAGATCGCTGAGATAGGTGCCTCACTGATTAAGCATTGGTAACTG
TCAGACCAAGTTTACTCATATATACTTTAGATTGATTTAAAACTTCATTTTTAATTTAAAAGGATCTAGG
TGAAGATCCTTTTTGATAATCTCATGACCAAAATCCCTTAACGTGAGTTTTCGTTCCACTGAGCGTCAGA
CCCCGTAGAAAAGATCAAAGGATCTTCTTGAGATCCTTTTTTTCTGCGCGTAATCTGCTGCTTGCAAACA
AAAAAACCACCGCTACCAGCGGTGGTTTGTTTGCCGGATCAAGAGCTACCAACTCTTTTTCCGAAGGTAA
CTGGCTTCAGCAGAGCGCAGATACCAAATACTGTTCTTCTAGTGTAGCCGTAGTTAGGCCACCACTTCAA
GAACTCTGTAGCACCGCCTACATACCTCGCTCTGCTAATCCTGTTACCAGTGGCTGCTGCCAGTGGCGAT
AAGTCGTGTCTTACCGGGTTGGACTCAAGACGATAGTTACCGGATAAGGCGCAGCGGTCGGGCTGAACGG
GGGGTTCGTGCACACAGCCCAGCTTGGAGCGAACGACCTACACCGAACTGAGATACCTACAGCGTGAGCT
ATGAGAAAGCGCCACGCTTCCCGAAGGGAGAAAGGCGGACAGGTATCCGGTAAGCGGCAGGGTCGGAACA
GGAGAGCGCACGAGGGAGCTTCCAGGGGGAAACGCCTGGTATCTTTATAGTCCTGTCGGGTTTCGCCACC
TCTGACTTGAGCGTCGATTTTTGTGATGCTCGTCAGGGGGGCGGAGCCTATGGAAAAACGCCAGCAACGC
GGCCTTTTTACGGTTCCTGGCCTTTTGCTGGCCTTTTGCTCACATGTTCTTTCCTGCGTTATCCCCTGAT
TCTGTGGATAACCGTATTACCGCCTTTGAGTGAGCTGATACCGCTCGCCGCAGCCGAACGACCGAGCGCA
GCGAGTCAGTGAGCGAGGAAGCGGAAGAGCGCCTGATGCGGTATTTTCTCCTTACGCATCTGTGCGGTAT
TTCACACCGCATAGACCAGCCGCGTAACCTGGCAAAATCGGTTACGGTTGAGTAATAAATGGATGCCCTG
CGTAAGCGGGTGTGGGCGGACAATAAAGTCTTAAACTGAACAAAATAGATCTAAACTATGACAATAAAGT
CTTAAACTAGACAGAATAGTTGTAAACTGAAATCAGTCCAGTTATGCTGTGAAAAAGCATACTGGACTTT
TGTTATGGCTAAAGCAAACTCTTCATTTTCTGAAGTGCAAATTGCCCGTCGTATTAAAGAGGGGCGTGGC
CAAGGGCATGGTAAAGACTATATTCGCGGCGTTGTGACAATTTACCGAACAACTCCGCGGCCGGGAAGCC
GATCTCGGCTTGAACGAATTGTTAGGTGGCGGTACTTGGGTCGATATCAAAGTGCATCACTTCTTCCCGT
ATGCCCAACTTTGTATAGAGAGCCACTGCGGGATCGTCACCGTAATCTGCTTGCACGTAGATCACATAAG
CACCAAGCGCGTTGGCCTCATGCTTGAGGAGATTGATGAGCGCGGTGGCAATGCCCTGCCTCCGGTGCTC
GCCGGAGACTGCGAGATCATAGATATAGATCTCACTACGCGGCTGCTCAAACTTGGGCAGAACGTAAGCC
GCGAGAGCGCCAACAACCGCTTCTTGGTCGAAGGCAGCAAGCGCGATGAATGTCTTACTACGGAGCAAGT
TCCCGAGGTAATCGGAGTCCGGCTGATGTTGGGAGTAGGTGGCTACGTCTCCGAACTCACGACCGAAAAG
ATCAAGAGCAGCCCGCATGGATTTGACTTGGTCAGGGCCGAGCCTACATGTGCGAATGATGCCCATACTT
GAGCCACCTAACTTTGTTTTAGGGCGACTGCCCTGCTGCGTAACATCGTTGCTGCTCCATAACATCAAAC
ATCGACCCACGGCGTAACGCGCTTGCTGCTTGGATGCCCGAGGCATAGACTGTACAAAAAAACAGTCATA
ACAAGCCATGAAAACCGCCACTGCGCCGTTACCACCGCTGCGTTCGGTCAAGGTTCTGGACCAGTTGCGT
GAGCGCATACGCTACTTGCATTACAGTTTACGAACCGAACAGGCTTATGTCAACTGGGTTCGTGCCTTCA
TCCGTTTCCACGGTGTGCGTCACCCGGCAACCTTGGGCAGCAGCGAAGTCGAGGCATTTCTGTCCTGGCT
GGCGAACGAGCGCAAGGTTTCGGTCTCCACGCATCGTCAGGCATTGGCGGCCTTGCTGTTCTTCTACGGC
AAGGTGCTGTGCACGGATCTGCC
Features (pLannotate 1.2.2; 17 found; start..end, strand, type, name):
    172..263     +  promoter       polyhedrin promoter: polh from Autographa californica; promoter for the baculovirus polyhedrin gene
    296..3031    +  CDS            SAX_LITCT: Experimental evidence at protein level: Swiss-Prot protein existence level 1. Binds specifically to the neurotoxin saxitoxin. Its physiological role may be to transport or sequester an endogenous organic molecule other than Fe(3+). It may participate in a detoxification mechanism for neutralizing a microbial toxin. From Lithobates catesbeianus (American bullfrog) (Rana catesbeiana).
   3080..3793    +  CDS            mEGFP: mEGFP is a basic (constitutively fluorescent) green fluorescent protein published in 2002, derived from Aequorea victoria. It has moderate acid sensitivity.
   3806..3822    +  CDS            6xHis (fragment): 6xHis affinity tag
   3865..3948    +  CDS            large T antigen (fragment): large T antigen from SV40 (simian virus 40)
   3971..4105    +  polyA_signal   SV40 poly(A) signal: SV40 polyadenylation signal
   4134..4299    -  mobile_element Tn7L: mini-Tn7 element (left end of the Tn7 transposon) Tn7
   4462..4478    +  CDS            lacZα (fragment): LacZα fragment of β-galactosidase; lacZ fragment
   4483..4937    +  rep_origin     f1 ori (sequence partly withheld): f1 bacteriophage origin of replication; arrow indicates direction of (+) strand synthesis
   4963..5067    +  promoter       AmpR promoter: bla
   5068..5928    +  CDS            AmpR: β-lactamase; bla; confers resistance to ampicillin, carbenicillin, and related antibiotics
   6099..6687    +  rep_origin     ori: high-copy-number ColE1/pMB1/pBR322/pUC origin of replication
   6873..6924    -  misc_feature   bom (fragment): basis of mobility region from pBR322
   6992..7216    -  mobile_element Tn7R: mini-Tn7 element (right end of the Tn7 transposon) Tn7
   7283..7816    -  CDS            GmR: gentamycin acetyltransferase; aacC1; confers resistance to gentamycin
   7986..8014    -  promoter       Pc promoter: intI1 (promoter lies within the coding sequence); class 1 integron promoter
   7992..145     -  CDS            YPR2_ECOLX (fragment) (across the origin): Protein predicted: Swiss-Prot protein existence level 4. From Escherichia coli.
