[The description below was written by a language model from this plasmid's Addgene catalogue record and pLannotate feature annotations shown in this document.]
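Description:
pFastBac1-OsSxph is a baculovirus donor (transfer) plasmid built on the Invitrogen pFastBac1 backbone for producing saxiphilin from the frog Oophaga sylvatica in insect cells. In bacteria it is maintained as a high-copy plasmid through a ColE1/pUC-type origin and selected with ampicillin via the β-lactamase gene; an f1 origin is also present. The 8.2 kb sequenced record shows the characteristic mini-Tn7 arrangement of this vector family. Tn7L and Tn7R ends flank the expression cassette together with a gentamicin acetyltransferase gene driven by the Pc integron promoter. This allows the cassette and gentamicin marker to be transposed into a baculovirus shuttle genome (bacmid), from which recombinant virus is derived.

The payload sits downstream of the Autographa californica polyhedrin promoter, a very strong late baculoviral promoter, and is terminated by an SV40 polyadenylation signal. The roughly 2.7 kb open reading frame was annotated automatically by homology to the American bullfrog saxiphilin, a soluble protein that binds the neurotoxin saxitoxin. The catalogue entry identifies the insert as the O. sylvatica orthologue, so that label reflects similarity rather than origin. The C terminus is fused to a 3C protease cleavage site, eGFP and a ten-histidine tag. The feature table detects the GFP as mEGFP and only part of the histidine tract, and it does not annotate the 3C site. This tag design lets expression be followed by fluorescence, the protein be purified by metal-affinity chromatography, and the GFP-His module then be removed by protease cleavage. The construct is intended for recombinant protein production in insect cells, and the associated work concerns the characterisation of saxitoxin binding in the anuran saxiphilin family.
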