Addgene plasmid #193100: pFastBac1-OsSxph
Purpose: Protein expression in insect cells
Depositing lab: Dan Minor. Depositing organization: University of California, San Francisco (UCSF). Publication: Definition of a saxitoxin (STX) binding code enables discovery and characterization of the anuran saxiphilin family. Chen Z, Zakrzewska S, Hajare HS, Alvarez-Buylla A, Abderemane-Ali F, Bogan M, Ramirez D, O'Connell LA, Du Bois J, Minor DL Jr. Proc Natl Acad Sci U S A. 2022 Nov;119(44):e2210114119. doi: 10.1073/pnas.2210114119. Epub 2022 Oct 24. PubMed 36279441.
Backbone
  Vector backbone: pFastBac1
  Backbone manufacturer: Invitrogen
  Vector type: Insect Expression
Growth in bacteria
  Bacterial resistance: Ampicillin, 100 μg/mL
  Growth temperature: 37°C
  Growth strain: DH5alpha
  Copy number: High Copy
Gene/Insert
  Gene/Insert name: Oophaga sylvatica saxiphilin
  Species: Oophaga sylvatica
  Promoter: polyhedrin
  Tag / fusion protein: 3C-eGFP-His10 (C terminal on insert)
  Cloning method: Unknown
  Sequencing primers: 5′ CTGTTTTCGTAACAGTTTTG; 3′ CAGCTCCTCGCCCTTGCTCAC
Terms and licenses: Academic/Nonprofit Terms; Industry Terms: Not Available to Industry
How to cite: pFastBac1-OsSxph was a gift from Dan Minor (Addgene plasmid # 193100 ; http://n2t.net/addgene:193100 ; RRID:Addgene_193100)
